Addgene plasmid #145688: pGBW-m4046894
Purpose: Bacterial Expression plasmid for SARS-CoV-2 nsp10
Depositing lab: Ginkgo Bioworks & Benjie Chen. Depositing organization: Ginkgo Bioworks.
Backbone
  Vector backbone: ori-013 - marker | cmR
  Backbone size w/o insert (bp): 1462
  Vector type: Bacterial Expression
Growth in bacteria
  Bacterial resistance: Chloramphenicol, 25 μg/mL
  Growth temperature: 30°C
  Growth strain: DH5alpha
  Copy number: High Copy
Gene/Insert
  Gene/Insert name: SARS-CoV-2 nsp10
  Species: Escherichia coli str. K-12 substr. MG1655; Severe acute respiratory syndrome coronavirus 2
  Insert size (bp): 416
  Mutation: Escherichia coli recode 1
  Entrez Gene: ORF1ab (a.k.a. GU280_gp01)
  Promoter: Promoter | pT7 ; Operator | lacO ; RBS | T7_rbs ; Start Codon | ATG
  Tag / fusion protein: Cleavable TEV;HA (C terminal on backbone)
  Cloning method: Unknown
Resource information
  A portion of this plasmid was derived from a plasmid made by: GinkgoBioworks
Depositor comments: NCBI Reference Sequence: YP_009725306.1
How to cite: pGBW-m4046894 was a gift from Ginkgo Bioworks & Benjie Chen (Addgene plasmid # 145688 ; http://n2t.net/addgene:145688 ; RRID:Addgene_145688)
