[The description below was written by a language model from this plasmid's Addgene catalogue record and pLannotate feature annotations shown in this document.]
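Description:
pGBW-m4046894 is a compact bacterial expression plasmid of about 2.15 kb for producing SARS-CoV-2 non-structural protein 10 (nsp10) in Escherichia coli. Its minimal backbone carries little beyond a high-copy ColE1/pUC-type origin of replication and a chloramphenicol acetyltransferase gene driven by its native cat promoter, which provides chloramphenicol selection. A minimal phage lambda t0 terminator lies downstream of the resistance gene.

The expression cassette consists of a T7 promoter followed directly by a lac operator, the efficient ribosome binding site from phage T7 gene 10, and an ATG start codon leading into the nsp10 coding sequence. The insert is about 416 bp, corresponds to the nsp10 portion of the viral ORF1ab polyprotein, and has been recoded for E. coli codon usage. Transcription therefore requires a host that supplies T7 RNA polymerase. It is held off by lac repressor binding at the operator until lactose or IPTG is added. No lacI gene is annotated on the plasmid, so the repressor would presumably have to come from the host.

The catalogue entry lists a C-terminal, backbone-encoded TEV-cleavable HA tag, which would allow immunodetection or affinity capture of the protein followed by removal of the epitope. The feature table does not annotate these elements separately, and it shows no terminator directly after the coding region.

In the virus, nsp10 acts as a cofactor that stimulates the nsp14 exoribonuclease and the nsp16 2'-O-methyltransferase. The recombinant protein could therefore serve biochemical, structural or interaction studies, although the record states the purpose only as bacterial expression of nsp10.
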