Features (pLannotate 1.2.2; 8 found; start..end, strand, type, name):
     20..38      +  promoter       T7 promoter: promoter for bacteriophage T7 RNA polymerase
     39..63      +  protein_bind   lac operator: The lac repressor binds to the lac operator to inhibit transcription in E. coli. This inhibition can be relieved by adding lactose or isopropyl-β-D-thiogalactopyranoside (IPTG). lac repressor encoded by lacI
     78..100     +  RBS            RBS: efficient ribosome binding site from bacteriophage T7 gene 10 (Olins and Rangwala, 1989)
    111..527     +  CDS            R1A_SARS2 (fragment) (sequence withheld): Experimental evidence at protein level: Swiss-Prot protein existence level 1. [Non-structural protein 10]: Plays a pivotal role in viral transcription by stimulating both nsp14 3'-5' exoribonuclease and nsp16 2'-O-methyltransferase activities. Therefore plays an essential role in viral mRNAs cap methylation. From Severe acute respiratory syndrome coronavirus 2 (2019-nCoV) (SARS-CoV-2).
    692..1280    +  rep_origin     ori: high-copy-number ColE1/pMB1/pBR322/pUC origin of replication
   1288..1385    +  promoter       cat promoter: promoter of the E. coli cat gene encoding chloramphenicol acetyltransferase
   1386..2042    +  CDS            cat: CAT_ECOLX - Experimental evidence at protein level: Swiss-Prot protein existence level 1. This enzyme is an effector of chloramphenicol resistance in bacteria. From Escherichia coli. This protein is used as a marker in many commonly used cloning vectors, such as pACYC184.
   2116..2150    +  terminator     lambda t0 terminator: minimal transcription terminator from phage lambda (Scholtissek and Grosse, 1987)
>Addgene plasmid #145688 | pGBW-m4046894 | depositor full sequence | sequence record 287865 | Full Sequence
GATCTCGATCCCGCGAAATTAATACGACTCACTATAGGGGAATTGTGAGCGGATAACAATTCCCCTCTAG
AAATAATTTTGTTTAACTTTAAGAAGGAGACTCTTCTATG
[417 nt withheld, positions 111-527]
GAGAACCTGTACTTTCAAAGCTACCCGTATGACGTTCCTGATTATGCCTAACCGGCTTATCGGTCAGTTT
CACCTGATTTACGTAAAAACCCGCTTCGGCGGGTTTTTGCTTTTGGAGGGGCAGAAAGATGAATGACTGT
CCACGACGCTATACCCAAAAGAAATTGAGATCCTTTTTTTCTGCGCGTAATCTGCTGCTTGCAAACAAAA
AAACCACCGCTACCAGCGGTGGTTTGTTTGCCGGATCAAGAGCTACCAACTCTTTTTCCGAAGGTAACTG
GCTTCAGCAGAGCGCAGATACCAAATACTGTTCTTCTAGTGTAGCCGTAGTTAGGCCACCACTTCAAGAA
CTCTGTAGCACCGCCTACATACCTCGCTCTGCTAATCCTGTTACCAGTGGCTGCTGCCAGTGGCGATAAG
TCGTGTCTTACCGGGTTGGACTCAAGACGATAGTTACCGGATAAGGCGCAGCGGTCGGGCTGAACGGGGG
GTTCGTGCACACAGCCCAGCTTGGAGCGAACGACCTACACCGAACTGAGATACCTACAGCGTGAGCTATG
AGAAAGCGCCACGCTTCCCGAAGGGAGAAAGGCGGACAGGTATCCGGTAAGCGGCAGGGTCGGAACAGGA
GAGCGCACGAGGGAGCTTCCAGGGGGAAACGCCTGGTATCTTTATAGTCCTGTCGGGTTTCGCCACCTCT
GACTTGAGCGTCGATTTTTGTGATGCTCGTCAGGGGGGCGGAGCCTATGGAAATTGATCGGGCACGTAAG
AGGTTCCAACTTTCACCATAATGAAATAAGATCACTACCGGGCGTATTTTTTGAGTTATCGAGATTTTCA
GGAGCTAAGGAAGCTAAAATGGAGAAAAAAATCACTGGATATACCACCGTTGATATATCCCAATGGCATC
GTAAAGAACATTTTGAGGCATTTCAGTCAGTTGCTCAATGTACCTATAACCAGACCGTTCAGCTGGATAT
TACGGCCTTTTTAAAGACCGTAAAGAAAAATAAGCACAAGTTTTATCCGGCCTTTATTCACATTCTTGCC
CGCCTGATGAATGCTCATCCGGAATTTCGTATGGCAATGAAAGACGGTGAGCTGGTGATATGGGATAGTG
TTCACCCTTGTTACACCGTTTTCCATGAGCAAACTGAAACGTTTTCATCGCTCTGGAGTGAATACCACGA
CGATTTCCGGCAGTTTCTACACATATATTCGCAAGATGTGGCGTGTTACGGTGAAAACCTGGCCTATTTC
CCTAAAGGGTTTATTGAGAATATGTTTTTCGTTTCAGCCAATCCCTGGGTGAGTTTCACCAGTTTTGATT
TAAACGTGGCCAATATGGACAACTTCTTCGCCCCCGTTTTCACCATGGGCAAATATTATACGCAAGGCGA
CAAGGTGCTGATGCCGCTGGCGATTCAGGTTCATCATGCCGTTTGTGATGGCTTCCATGTCGGCAGAATG
CTTAATGAATTACAACAGTACTGCGATGAGTGGCAGGGCGGGGCGTAATTTGATATCGAGCTCGCTTGGA
CTCCTGTTGATAGATCCAGTAATGACCTCAGAACTCCATCTGGATTTGTTCAGAACGCTCGGTTGCCGCC
GGGCGTTTTTTATTGGT
